>Addgene plasmid #105454 | pISH-Gucy1b2-probe1 | addgene full sequence | sequence record 202902 | Addgene NGS Result
GTAAAACGACGGCCAGTGAATTGTAATACGACTCACTATAGGGCGAATTGGGCCCGACGTCGCATGCTCC
CGGCCGCCATGGCGGCCGCGGGAATTCGATTAGGCCAAGCAGGAGTCTCTTCAGGGAACACTCCTTAGGA
AGAAGGAGAGGTATTTAAGCATCCCTGTTTGCCCTGGGGAGAAATCTCACTCAGCTGTTGTGAGGGCATC
AGTCCTGCTTGGAAAAGGGCCCCTTGGGGACACCTTCCAGCCTGTCTTTCCTGAGAGACTGTGGATTGAA
GAGGAGGTGTTCTGCAATGCTTTTCCTTTCCACGTTGTCTTTGACGAAGCACTAAGGGTCAAGCAAGCTG
GAGTGAATATTCAGAAGTATGTCCCTGGAATCTTGACCCAGAAGTTTGGTCTAGATGAGTATTTCTCCAT
CGTCCACCCTCAAGTTACTTTCAACATCTCCAGCATCTGCAAGTTCATTAACAGTCAGTTTATCTTGAAG
ACACGAAGAGAGATGATGCCCGAAGCATGGAAGAGCCAGCCGACACTCAAACTCCGGGGTCAGATGATCT
GGATGGAGTCTCTGAAGTGCATGGTCTTCATGTGTTCTCCAAAGCTCCGCAGCCTGCAAGAGCTGGAGGA
GAGCAAGATGCATCTTTCCGACATCGCTCCCCACGACACGACCAGGGATCTCATCCTCCTCAACCAGCAG
AGGCTGGCAGAGATGGAACTGTCCTGCCAACTGGAGAAGAAGAAGGAGGAGTTGCGTGTCCTTTCCAATC
ACCTGGCCATTGAAAAGAAGAAGACAGAGACCTTGCTGTATGCCATGCTGCCTGAACATGTGGCCAACCA
GCTCAAGGAGGGCAAAAAGGTGGCGGCAGGAGAATTCGAGACGTGTACCATCCTTTTCAGCGATGTTGTG
ACATTCACCAACATCTGTGCGGCCTGTGAACCTATCCAAATAGTGAACATGCTCAACTCAATGTACTCCA
AGTTTGACAGGTTAACCAACATCCATGATGTCTATAAAGTAGAAACAATAGGTGATGCTTACATGGTGGT
AGGTGGAGTACCAGTACCCGTTGAAAGCCATGCTCAAAGAGTTGCTAATTTTGCTCTGGGGATGAGAATT
TCTGCAAAAGAAGTGATGAATCCTGTCACTGGGGAACCCATACAGATCAGAGTGGGAATCCATACTGGAC
CAATCACTAGTGAATTCGCGGCCGCCTGCAGGTCGACCATATGGGAGAGCTCCCAACGCGTTGGATGCAT
AGCTTGAGTATTCTATAGTGTCACCTAAATAGCTTGGCGTAATCATGGTCATAGCTGTTTCCTGTGTGAA
ATTGTTATCCGCTCACAATTCCACACAACATACGAGCCGGAAGCATAAAGTGTAAAGCCTGGGGTGCCTA
ATGAGTGAGCTAACTCACATTAATTGCGTTGCGCTCACTGCCCGCTTTCCAGTCGGGAAACCTGTCGTGC
CAGCTGCATTAATGAATCGGCCAACGCGCGGGGAGAGGCGGTTTGCGTATTGGGCGCTCTTCCGCTTCCT
CGCTCACTGACTCGCTGCGCTCGGTCGTTCGGCTGCGGCGAGCGGTATCAGCTCACTCAAAGGCGGTAAT
ACGGTTATCCACAGAATCAGGGGATAACGCAGGAAAGAACATGTGAGCAAAAGGCCAGCAAAAGGCCAGG
AACCGTAAAAAGGCCGCGTTGCTGGCGTTTTTCCATAGGCTCCGCCCCCCTGACGAGCATCACAAAAATC
GACGCTCAAGTCAGAGGTGGCGAAACCCGACAGGACTATAAAGATACCAGGCGTTTCCCCCTGGAAGCTC
CCTCGTGCGCTCTCCTGTTCCGACCCTGCCGCTTACCGGATACCTGTCCGCCTTTCTCCCTTCGGGAAGC
GTGGCGCTTTCTCATAGCTCACGCTGTAGGTATCTCAGTTCGGTGTAGGTCGTTCGCTCCAAGCTGGGCT
GTGTGCACGAACCCCCCGTTCAGCCCGACCGCTGCGCCTTATCCGGTAACTATCGTCTTGAGTCCAACCC
GGTAAGACACGACTTATCGCCACTGGCAGCAGCCACTGGTAACAGGATTAGCAGAGCGAGGTATGTAGGC
GGTGCTACAGAGTTCTTGAAGTGGTGGCCTAACTACGGCTACACTAGAAGAACAGTATTTGGTATCTGCG
CTCTGCTGAAGCCAGTTACCTTCGGAAAAAGAGTTGGTAGCTCTTGATCCGGCAAACAAACCACCGCTGG
TAGCGGTGGTTTTTTTGTTTGCAAGCAGCAGATTACGCGCAGAAAAAAAGGATCTCAAGAAGATCCTTTG
ATCTTTTCTACGGGGTCTGACGCTCAGTGGAACGAAAACTCACGTTAAGGGATTTTGGTCATGAGATTAT
CAAAAAGGATCTTCACCTAGATCCTTTTAAATTAAAAATGAAGTTTTAAATCAATCTAAAGTATATATGA
GTAAACTTGGTCTGACAGTTACCAATGCTTAATCAGTGAGGCACCTATCTCAGCGATCTGTCTATTTCGT
TCATCCATAGTTGCCTGACTCCCCGTCGTGTAGATAACTACGATACGGGAGGGCTTACCATCTGGCCCCA
GTGCTGCAATGATACCGCGAGACCCACGCTCACCGGCTCCAGATTTATCAGCAATAAACCAGCCAGCCGG
AAGGGCCGAGCGCAGAAGTGGTCCTGCAACTTTATCCGCCTCCATCCAGTCTATTAATTGTTGCCGGGAA
GCTAGAGTAAGTAGTTCGCCAGTTAATAGTTTGCGCAACGTTGTTGCCATTGCTACAGGCATCGTGGTGT
CACGCTCGTCGTTTGGTATGGCTTCATTCAGCTCCGGTTCCCAACGATCAAGGCGAGTTACATGATCCCC
CATGTTGTGCAAAAAAGCGGTTAGCTCCTTCGGTCCTCCGATCGTTGTCAGAAGTAAGTTGGCCGCAGTG
TTATCACTCATGGTTATGGCAGCACTGCATAATTCTCTTACTGTCATGCCATCCGTAAGATGCTTTTCTG
TGACTGGTGAGTACTCAACCAAGTCATTCTGAGAATAGTGTATGCGGCGACCGAGTTGCTCTTGCCCGGC
GTCAATACGGGATAATACCGCGCCACATAGCAGAACTTTAAAAGTGCTCATCATTGGAAAACGTTCTTCG
GGGCGAAAACTCTCAAGGATCTTACCGCTGTTGAGATCCAGTTCGATGTAACCCACTCGTGCACCCAACT
GATCTTCAGCATCTTTTACTTTCACCAGCGTTTCTGGGTGAGCAAAAACAGGAAGGCAAAATGCCGCAAA
AAAGGGAATAAGGGCGACACGGAAATGTTGAATACTCATACTCTTCCTTTTTCAATATTATTGAAGCATT
TATCAGGGTTATTGTCTCATGAGCGGATACATATTTGAATGTATTTAGAAAAATAAACAAATAGGGGTTC
CGCGCACATTTCCCCGAAAAGTGCCACCTGATGCGGTGTGAAATACCGCACAGATGCGTAAGGAGAAAAT
ACCGCATCAGGAAATTGTAAGCGTTAATATTTTGTTAAAATTCGCGTTAAATTTTTGTTAAATCAGCTCA
TTTTTTAACCAATAGGCCGAAATCGGCAAAATCCCTTATAAATCAAAAGAATAGACCGAGATAGGGT
[37 nt withheld, positions 3638-3674]
AAAGAACGTGGACTCCAACGTCAAAGG
[49 nt withheld, positions 3702-3750]
T
[91 nt withheld, positions 3752-3842]
G
[124 nt withheld, positions 3844-3967]
CCATTCGCCATTCAGGCTGCGCAACTGTTGGGAAGGGCGATCGGTGCGGGCCTCTTCGCTATTACGCCAG
CTGGCGAAAGGGGGATGTGCTGCAAGGCGATTAAGTTGGGTAACGCCAGGGTTTTCCCAGTCACGACGTT
Features (pLannotate 1.2.2; 14 found; start..end, strand, type, name):
     24..42      +  promoter       T7 promoter: promoter for bacteriophage T7 RNA polymerase
    104..1195    +  CDS            Gucy1b2 (fragment): GCYB2_RAT - Experimental evidence at transcript level: Swiss-Prot protein existence level 2. From Rattus norvegicus (Rat).
   1198..1260    -  CDS            VESPI_VESMG (fragment): Experimental evidence at protein level: Swiss-Prot protein existence level 1. Shows contractile activity on isolated ileum smooth muscle. From Vespa magnifica (Hornet).
   1272..1290    -  promoter       SP6 promoter: promoter for bacteriophage SP6 RNA polymerase
   1332..1348    -  protein_bind   lac operator: The lac repressor binds to the lac operator to inhibit transcription in E. coli. This inhibition can be relieved by adding lactose or isopropyl-β-D-thiogalactopyranoside (IPTG). lac repressor encoded by lacI
   1356..1386    -  promoter       lac promoter: promoter for the E. coli lac operon
   1401..1422    -  protein_bind   CAP binding site: CAP binding activates transcription in the presence of cAMP. E. coli catabolite activator protein
   1435..1527    -  CDS            lacI (fragment): lac repressor; lacI; The lac repressor binds to the lac operator to inhibit transcription in E. coli. This inhibition can be relieved by adding lactose or isopropyl-β-D-thiogalactopyranoside (IPTG).
   1710..2298    -  rep_origin     ori: high-copy-number ColE1/pMB1/pBR322/pUC origin of replication
   2469..3329    -  CDS            AmpR: β-lactamase; bla; confers resistance to ampicillin, carbenicillin, and related antibiotics
   3330..3434    -  promoter       AmpR promoter: bla
   3461..3511    +  misc_feature   bom (fragment): basis of mobility region from pBR322
   3539..3967    -  rep_origin     f1 ori (sequence partly withheld): f1 bacteriophage origin of replication; arrow indicates direction of (+) strand synthesis
   3971..21      -  CDS            lacZα (fragment) (across the origin): LacZα fragment of β-galactosidase; lacZ fragment
