[The description below was written by a language model from this plasmid's Addgene catalogue record and pLannotate feature annotations shown in this document.]
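Description:
pISH-Gucy1b2-probe1 is a small bacterial cloning plasmid built on the pGEM-T Easy backbone and intended as a template for in vitro transcription of a riboprobe for in situ hybridization. It carries an approximately 1.1 kb fragment of the mouse Gucy1b2 gene, which encodes a soluble guanylate cyclase beta subunit. The automated annotation labels this segment by homology to the rat orthologue, but the catalogue entry gives the species as mouse. The fragment is only part of the coding sequence and is not meant to be expressed as protein. How it was cloned is not recorded.

The insert sits in the multiple cloning site between opposing bacteriophage T7 and SP6 promoters, with the coding sense running in the T7 direction. Transcription from the SP6 promoter on the opposite strand therefore yields an antisense RNA complementary to the Gucy1b2 mRNA. This matches the depositor's note that the plasmid is linearized with NcoI and transcribed with SP6 RNA polymerase, giving a run-off transcript of defined length. The cloning site interrupts the lacZα fragment, and the adjacent lac promoter, lac operator and CAP binding site are remnants of the backbone's blue/white screening system. A short annotated match to a hornet peptide next to the insert is almost certainly a spurious hit on polylinker sequence.

Propagation in E. coli relies on a high-copy ColE1/pUC-type origin and ampicillin selection through the β-lactamase gene and its own promoter. An f1 origin is also present and allows single-stranded DNA production. The associated study used such probes to examine Gucy1b2 expression in sensory neurons of the mouse main olfactory epithelium.
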