Addgene plasmid #105454: pISH-Gucy1b2-probe1
Purpose: to generate a riboprobe for in situ hybridazation
Depositing lab: Peter Mombaerts. Depositing organization: Max Planck Research Unit for Neurogenetics. Publication: Trpc2-expressing sensory neurons in the mouse main olfactory epithelium of type B express the soluble guanylate cyclase Gucy1b2. Omura M, Mombaerts P. Mol Cell Neurosci. 2015 Mar;65:114-24. doi: 10.1016/j.mcn.2015.02.012. Epub 2015 Feb 19. PubMed 25701815.
Backbone
  Vector backbone: pGEM-Teasy
  Backbone size w/o insert (bp): 3015
  Vector type: to ganerate riboprobe
Growth in bacteria
  Bacterial resistance: Ampicillin, 100 μg/mL
  Growth temperature: 37°C
  Growth strain: DH5alpha
  Copy number: High Copy
Gene/Insert
  Gene/Insert name: Gucy1b2
  Species: M. musculus (mouse)
  Insert size (bp): 1090
  Entrez Gene: Gucy1b2 (a.k.a. B930025B03, GC-SB2)
  Cloning method: Unknown
  Sequencing primers: 5′ M13-for; 3′ M13-Reverse
Terms and licenses: Academic/Nonprofit Terms; Industry Terms: Not Available to Industry
Depositor comments: Linearize with NcoI, use SP6 RNA polymerase for IVT.
How to cite: pISH-Gucy1b2-probe1 was a gift from Peter Mombaerts (Addgene plasmid # 105454 ; http://n2t.net/addgene:105454 ; RRID:Addgene_105454)
