>Addgene plasmid #105454 | pISH-Gucy1b2-probe1 | depositor partial sequence | sequence record 199631 | insert: sequenced with M13-for primer
ATGCTCCCGGCCGCCATGGCGGCCGCGGGAATTCGATTAGGCCAAGCAGGAGTCTCTTCAGGGAACACTC
CTTAGGAAGAAGGAGAGGTATTTAAGCATCCCTGTTTGCCCTGGGGAGAAATCTCACTCAGCTGTTGTGA
GGGCATCAGTCCTGCTTGGAAAAGGGCCCCTTGGGGACACCTTCCAGCCTGTCTTTCCTGAGAGACTGTG
GATTGAAGAGGAGGTGTTCTGCAATGCTTTTCCTTTCCACGTTGTCTTTGACGAAGCACTAAGGGTCAAG
CAAGCTGGAGTGAATATTCAGAAGTATGTCCCTGGAATCTTGACCCAGAAGTTTGGTCTAGATGAGTATT
TCTCCATCGTCCACCCTCAAGTTACTTTCAACATCTCCAGCATCTGCAAGTTCATTAACAGTCAGTTTAT
CTTGAAGACACGAAGAGAGATGATGCCCGAAGCATGGAAGAGCCAGCCGACACTCAAACTCCGGGGTCAG
ATGATCTGGATGGAGTCTCTGAAGTGCATGGTCTTCATGTGTTCTCCAAAGCTCCGCAGCCTGCAAGAGC
TGGAGGAGAGCAAGATGCATCTTTCCGACATCGCTCCCCACGACACGACCAGGGATCTCATCCTCCTCAA
CCAGCAGAGGCTGGCAGAGATGGAACTGTCCTGCCAACTGGAGAAGAAGAAGGAGGAGTTGCGTGTCCTT
TCCAATCACCTGGCCATTGAAAAGAAGAAGACAGAGACCTTGCTGTATGCCATGCTGCCTGAACATGTGG
CCAACCAGCTCAAGGAGGGCAAAAAGGTGGCGGCAGGAGAATTCGAGACGTGTACCATCCTTTTCAGCGA
TGTTGTGACATTCACCAACATCTGTGCGGCCTGTGAACCTATCCAAATAGTGAACATGCTCAACTCAATG
TACTCCAAGTTTGACAGGTTAACCAACATCCATGATGTCTATAAAGTAGAAACAATAGGTGATGCTTACA
TGGTGGTAGGTGGAGTACCA
