>Addgene plasmid #105454 | pISH-Gucy1b2-probe1 | depositor partial sequence | sequence record 199632 | insert: sequenced with M31-rev primer
TCAAGCTATGCATCCAACGCGTTGGGAGCTCTCCCATATGGTCGACCTGCAGGCGGCCGCGAATTCACTA
GTGATTGGTCCAGTATGGATTCCCACTCTGATCTGTATGGGTTCCCCAGTGACAGGATTCATCACTTCTT
TTGCAGAAATTCTCATCCCCAGAGCAAAATTAGCAACTCTTTGAGCATGGCTTTCAACGGGTACTGGTAC
TCCACCTACCACCATGTAAGCATCACCTATTGTTTCTACTTTATAGACATCATGGATGTTGGTTAACCTG
TCAAACTTGGAGTACATTGAGTTGAGCATGTTCACTATTTGGATAGGTTCACAGGCCGCACAGATGTTGG
TGAATGTCACAACATCGCTGAAAAGGATGGTACACGTCTCGAATTCTCCTGCCGCCACCTTTTTGCCCTC
CTTGAGCTGGTTGGCCACATGTTCAGGCAGCATGGCATACAGCAAGGTCTCTGTCTTCTTCTTTTCAATG
GCCAGGTGATTGGAAAGGACACGCAACTCCTCCTTCTTCTTCTCCAGTTGGCAGGACAGTTCCATCTCTG
CCAGCCTCTGCTGGTTGAGGAGGATGAGATCCCTGGTCGTGTCGTGGGGAGCGATGTCGGAAAGATGCAT
CTTGCTCTCCTCCAGCTCTTGCAGGCTGCGGAGCTTTGGAGAACACATGAAGACCATGCACTTCAGAGAC
TCCATCCAGATCATCTGACCCCGGAGTTTGAGTGTCGGCTGGCTCTTCCATGCTTCGGGCATCATCTCTC
TTCGTGTCTTCAAGATAAACTGACTGTTAATGAACTTGCAGATGCTGGAGATGTTGAAAGTAACTTGAGG
GTGGACGATGGAGAAATACTCATCTAGACCAAACTTCTGGGTCAAGATTCCAGGGACATACTTCTGAATA
TTCACTCCAGCTTGCTTGACCCTTAGTGCTTCGTCAAAGA
